Addgene plasmid #149346: pCbh-SpyCas9-2A-puro-pA_U6-sgRosa26
Purpose: Mammalian expression vector for SpyCas9, puromycin resistance and mouse Rosa26 guide RNA
Depositing lab: Ralf Kuehn. Depositing organization: Max-Delbrueck-Centrum fuer Molekulare Medizin (MDC). Publication: A homology independent sequence replacement strategy in human cells using a CRISPR nuclease. Danner E, Lebedin M, de la Rosa K, Kuhn R. Open Biol. 2021 Jan;11(1):200283. doi: 10.1098/rsob.200283. Epub 2021 Jan 27. PubMed 33499763.
Backbone
  Vector backbone: puc19
  Backbone size w/o insert (bp): 2704
  Total vector size (bp): 9178
  Vector type: Mammalian Expression, CRISPR
Growth in bacteria
  Bacterial resistance: Ampicillin, 100 μg/mL
  Growth temperature: 37°C
  Growth strain: DH5alpha
  Copy number: High Copy
Gene/Insert
  Gene/Insert name: Cas9
  Species: Streptococcus pyogenes
  Insert size (bp): 4269
  Promoter: Cbc
  Tag / fusion protein: Flag tag
  Cloning method: Restriction Enzyme; 5′ cloning site NcoI (not destroyed); 3′ cloning site EcoRI (not destroyed)
  Sequencing primers: 5′ M13 for; 3′ M13 rev
Terms and licenses: Academic/Nonprofit Terms; Industry Terms: Not Available to Industry
How to cite: pCbh-SpyCas9-2A-puro-pA_U6-sgRosa26 was a gift from Ralf Kuehn (Addgene plasmid # 149346 ; http://n2t.net/addgene:149346 ; RRID:Addgene_149346)
