[The description below was written by a language model from this plasmid's Addgene catalogue record and pLannotate feature annotations shown in this document.]
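Description:
pCbh-SpyCas9-2A-puro-pA_U6-sgRosa26 is an all-in-one mammalian CRISPR expression plasmid, catalogued on a pUC19 backbone, that supplies Streptococcus pyogenes Cas9, a puromycin selection marker and a guide RNA against the mouse Rosa26 locus from a single vector. It is propagated in E. coli as a high-copy plasmid through a ColE1/pUC-type origin with ampicillin selection (AmpR under its own bla promoter). The backbone also carries an f1/M13 phage origin, short bom and rop remnants, and a single AAV2 inverted terminal repeat downstream of the expression cassette. With only one ITR annotated, this looks like a leftover from a parental vector rather than a functional AAV packaging unit.

The Pol II cassette is driven by the CBh hybrid promoter (entered as "Cbc" in the catalogue), which consists of a CMV enhancer, the chicken β-actin promoter and a hybrid CBA/MVM intron. It expresses Cas9 with a C-terminal nucleoplasmin NLS. The catalogue also lists a Flag tag, although this is not annotated in the feature tables. According to the plasmid name, a 2A peptide links Cas9 to puromycin N-acetyltransferase, so both proteins come from one transcript, terminated by the bGH polyadenylation signal, and transfected cells can be enriched with puromycin. A separate human U6 Pol III promoter drives the sgRNA: a 20-nt spacer matching Rosa26 intron 1 fused to the SpyCas9 guide scaffold.

The depositor sequence (9,178 nt) and the repository's sequencing result (9,321 nt) share the same architecture. In the longer record, however, the chicken β-actin promoter is annotated as several fragments, so the length difference appears to lie in that region. The plasmid is suited to cutting the Rosa26 safe-harbour locus in mouse cells, for example in targeted integration or sequence-replacement experiments.
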