Features (pLannotate 1.2.2; 20 found; start..end, strand, type, name):
      2..287     +  enhancer       CMV enhancer: human cytomegalovirus immediate early enhancer; contains an 18-bp deletion relative to the standard CMV enhancer
    289..566     +  promoter       chicken β-actin promoter: No description available
    567..795     +  intron         hybrid intron: hybrid between chicken β-actin (CBA) and minute virus of mice (MMV) introns (Gray et al., 2011)
    933..2534    +  CDS            Cas9(N): N-terminal portion of Streptococcus pyogenes Cas9 (Zetsche et al., 2015)
   2535..5033    +  CDS            Cas9(C): C-terminal portion of Streptococcus pyogenes Cas9 (Zetsche et al., 2015)
   5034..5081    +  CDS            nucleoplasmin NLS: bipartite nuclear localization signal from nucleoplasmin
   5151..5750    +  CDS            PuroR (fragment): puromycin N-acetyltransferase; pac from Streptomyces; confers resistance to puromycin
   5784..5895    +  polyA_signal   bGH poly(A) signal: bovine growth hormone polyadenylation signal
   6000..6140    +  repeat_region  AAV2 ITR: inverted terminal repeat of adeno-associated virus serotype 2 inverted
   6145..6196    -  misc_feature   bom (fragment): basis of mobility region from pBR322
   6215..6595    +  rep_origin     M13 ori (sequence partly withheld): M13 bacteriophage origin of replication; arrow indicates direction of (+) strand synthesis
   6671..6720    -  misc_feature   bom (fragment): basis of mobility region from pBR322
   6822..6857    -  CDS            rop (fragment): Rop protein, which maintains plasmids at low copy number; rop
   6952..7056    +  promoter       AmpR promoter: bla
   7057..7917    +  CDS            AmpR: β-lactamase; bla; confers resistance to ampicillin, carbenicillin, and related antibiotics
   8088..8676    +  rep_origin     ori: high-copy-number ColE1/pMB1/pBR322/pUC origin of replication
   8738..8978    +  promoter       U6 promoter: RNA polymerase III promoter for human U6 snRNA
   8988..9007    +  misc_feature   HA-L (fragment): left homology arm from intron 1 of the mouse Rosa26 gene (Soriano, 1999)
   9008..9083    +  misc_RNA       gRNA scaffold: guide RNA scaffold for the Streptococcus pyogenes CRISPR/Cas9 system
   9090..9133    +  misc_RNA       gRNA scaffold (fragment): guide RNA scaffold for the Streptococcus pyogenes CRISPR/Cas9 system
>Addgene plasmid #149346 | pCbh-SpyCas9-2A-puro-pA_U6-sgRosa26 | depositor full sequence | sequence record 291971 | pCbh-SpyCas9-2A-puro-pA_U6-sgRosa26 sequence 9178 bps
CCGTTACATAACTTACGGTAAATGGCCCGCCTGGCTGACCGCCCAACGACCCCCGCCCATTGACGTCAAT
AGTAACGCCAATAGGGACTTTCCATTGACGTCAATGGGTGGAGTATTTACGGTAAACTGCCCACTTGGCA
GTACATCAAGTGTATCATATGCCAAGTACGCCCCCTATTGACGTCAATGACGGTAAATGGCCCGCCTGGC
ATTGTGCCCAGTACATGACCTTATGGGACTTTCCTACTTGGCAGTACATCTACGTATTAGTCATCGCTAT
TACCATGGTCGAGGTGAGCCCCACGTTCTGCTTCACTCTCCCCATCTCCCCCCCCTCCCCACCCCCAATT
TTGTATTTATTTATTTTTTAATTATTTTGTGCAGCGATGGGGGCGGGGGGGGGGGGGGGGCGCGCGCCAG
GCGGGGCGGGGCGGGGCGAGGGGCGGGGCGGGGCGAGGCGGAGAGGTGCGGCGGCAGCCAATCAGAGCGG
CGCGCTCCGAAAGTTTCCTTTTATGGCGAGGCGGCGGCGGCGGCGGCCCTATAAAAAGCGAAGCGCGCGG
CGGGCGGGAGTCGCTGCGACGCTGCCTTCGCCCCGTGCCCCGCTCCGCCGCCGCCTCGCGCCGCCCGCCC
CGGCTCTGACTGACCGCGTTACTCCCACAGGTGAGCGGGCGGGACGGCCCTTCTCCTCCGGGCTGTAATT
AGCTGAGCAAGAGGTAAGGGTTTAAGGGATGGTTGGTTGGTGGGGTATTAATGTTTAATTACCTGGAGCA
CCTGCCTGAAATCACTTTTTTTCAGGTTGGACCGGTGCCACCATGGACTATAAGGACCACGACGGAGACT
ACAAGGATCATGATATTGATTACAAAGACGATGACGATAAGATGGCCCCAAAGAAGAAGCGGAAGGTCGG
TATCCACGGAGTCCCAGCAGCCGACAAGAAGTACAGCATCGGCCTGGACATCGGCACCAACTCTGTGGGC
TGGGCCGTGATCACCGACGAGTACAAGGTGCCCAGCAAGAAATTCAAGGTGCTGGGCAACACCGACCGGC
ACAGCATCAAGAAGAACCTGATCGGAGCCCTGCTGTTCGACAGCGGCGAAACAGCCGAGGCCACCCGGCT
GAAGAGAACCGCCAGAAGAAGATACACCAGACGGAAGAACCGGATCTGCTATCTGCAAGAGATCTTCAGC
AACGAGATGGCCAAGGTGGACGACAGCTTCTTCCACAGACTGGAAGAGTCCTTCCTGGTGGAAGAGGATA
AGAAGCACGAGCGGCACCCCATCTTCGGCAACATCGTGGACGAGGTGGCCTACCACGAGAAGTACCCCAC
CATCTACCACCTGAGAAAGAAACTGGTGGACAGCACCGACAAGGCCGACCTGCGGCTGATCTATCTGGCC
CTGGCCCACATGATCAAGTTCCGGGGCCACTTCCTGATCGAGGGCGACCTGAACCCCGACAACAGCGACG
TGGACAAGCTGTTCATCCAGCTGGTGCAGACCTACAACCAGCTGTTCGAGGAAAACCCCATCAACGCCAG
CGGCGTGGACGCCAAGGCCATCCTGTCTGCCAGACTGAGCAAGAGCAGACGGCTGGAAAATCTGATCGCC
CAGCTGCCCGGCGAGAAGAAGAATGGCCTGTTCGGAAACCTGATTGCCCTGAGCCTGGGCCTGACCCCCA
ACTTCAAGAGCAACTTCGACCTGGCCGAGGATGCCAAACTGCAGCTGAGCAAGGACACCTACGACGACGA
CCTGGACAACCTGCTGGCCCAGATCGGCGACCAGTACGCCGACCTGTTTCTGGCCGCCAAGAACCTGTCC
GACGCCATCCTGCTGAGCGACATCCTGAGAGTGAACACCGAGATCACCAAGGCCCCCCTGAGCGCCTCTA
TGATCAAGAGATACGACGAGCACCACCAGGACCTGACCCTGCTGAAAGCTCTCGTGCGGCAGCAGCTGCC
TGAGAAGTACAAAGAGATTTTCTTCGACCAGAGCAAGAACGGCTACGCCGGCTACATTGACGGCGGAGCC
AGCCAGGAAGAGTTCTACAAGTTCATCAAGCCCATCCTGGAAAAGATGGACGGCACCGAGGAACTGCTCG
TGAAGCTGAACAGAGAGGACCTGCTGCGGAAGCAGCGGACCTTCGACAACGGCAGCATCCCCCACCAGAT
CCACCTGGGAGAGCTGCACGCCATTCTGCGGCGGCAGGAAGATTTTTACCCATTCCTGAAGGACAACCGG
GAAAAGATCGAGAAGATCCTGACCTTCCGCATCCCCTACTACGTGGGCCCTCTGGCCAGGGGAAACAGCA
GATTCGCCTGGATGACCAGAAAGAGCGAGGAAACCATCACCCCCTGGAACTTCGAGGAAGTGGTGGACAA
GGGCGCTTCCGCCCAGAGCTTCATCGAGCGGATGACCAACTTCGATAAGAACCTGCCCAACGAGAAGGTG
CTGCCCAAGCACAGCCTGCTGTACGAGTACTTCACCGTGTATAACGAGCTGACCAAAGTGAAATACGTGA
CCGAGGGAATGAGAAAGCCCGCCTTCCTGAGCGGCGAGCAGAAAAAGGCCATCGTGGACCTGCTGTTCAA
GACCAACCGGAAAGTGACCGTGAAGCAGCTGAAAGAGGACTACTTCAAGAAAATCGAGTGCTTCGACTCC
GTGGAAATCTCCGGCGTGGAAGATCGGTTCAACGCCTCCCTGGGCACATACCACGATCTGCTGAAAATTA
TCAAGGACAAGGACTTCCTGGACAATGAGGAAAACGAGGACATTCTGGAAGATATCGTGCTGACCCTGAC
ACTGTTTGAGGACAGAGAGATGATCGAGGAACGGCTGAAAACCTATGCCCACCTGTTCGACGACAAAGTG
ATGAAGCAGCTGAAGCGGCGGAGATACACCGGCTGGGGCAGGCTGAGCCGGAAGCTGATCAACGGCATCC
GGGACAAGCAGTCCGGCAAGACAATCCTGGATTTCCTGAAGTCCGACGGCTTCGCCAACAGAAACTTCAT
GCAGCTGATCCACGACGACAGCCTGACCTTTAAAGAGGACATCCAGAAAGCCCAGGTGTCCGGCCAGGGC
GATAGCCTGCACGAGCACATTGCCAATCTGGCCGGCAGCCCCGCCATTAAGAAGGGCATCCTGCAGACAG
TGAAGGTGGTGGACGAGCTCGTGAAAGTGATGGGCCGGCACAAGCCCGAGAACATCGTGATCGAAATGGC
CAGAGAGAACCAGACCACCCAGAAGGGACAGAAGAACAGCCGCGAGAGAATGAAGCGGATCGAAGAGGGC
ATCAAAGAGCTGGGCAGCCAGATCCTGAAAGAACACCCCGTGGAAAACACCCAGCTGCAGAACGAGAAGC
TGTACCTGTACTACCTGCAGAATGGGCGGGATATGTACGTGGACCAGGAACTGGACATCAACCGGCTGTC
CGACTACGATGTGGACCATATCGTGCCTCAGAGCTTTCTGAAGGACGACTCCATCGACAACAAGGTGCTG
ACCAGAAGCGACAAGAACCGGGGCAAGAGCGACAACGTGCCCTCCGAAGAGGTCGTGAAGAAGATGAAGA
ACTACTGGCGGCAGCTGCTGAACGCCAAGCTGATTACCCAGAGAAAGTTCGACAATCTGACCAAGGCCGA
GAGAGGCGGCCTGAGCGAACTGGATAAGGCCGGCTTCATCAAGAGACAGCTGGTGGAAACCCGGCAGATC
ACAAAGCACGTGGCACAGATCCTGGACTCCCGGATGAACACTAAGTACGACGAGAATGACAAGCTGATCC
GGGAAGTGAAAGTGATCACCCTGAAGTCCAAGCTGGTGTCCGATTTCCGGAAGGATTTCCAGTTTTACAA
AGTGCGCGAGATCAACAACTACCACCACGCCCACGACGCCTACCTGAACGCCGTCGTGGGAACCGCCCTG
ATCAAAAAGTACCCTAAGCTGGAAAGCGAGTTCGTGTACGGCGACTACAAGGTGTACGACGTGCGGAAGA
TGATCGCCAAGAGCGAGCAGGAAATCGGCAAGGCTACCGCCAAGTACTTCTTCTACAGCAACATCATGAA
CTTTTTCAAGACCGAGATTACCCTGGCCAACGGCGAGATCCGGAAGCGGCCTCTGATCGAGACAAACGGC
GAAACCGGGGAGATCGTGTGGGATAAGGGCCGGGATTTTGCCACCGTGCGGAAAGTGCTGAGCATGCCCC
AAGTGAATATCGTGAAAAAGACCGAGGTGCAGACAGGCGGCTTCAGCAAAGAGTCTATCCTGCCCAAGAG
GAACAGCGATAAGCTGATCGCCAGAAAGAAGGACTGGGACCCTAAGAAGTACGGCGGCTTCGACAGCCCC
ACCGTGGCCTATTCTGTGCTGGTGGTGGCCAAAGTGGAAAAGGGCAAGTCCAAGAAACTGAAGAGTGTGA
AAGAGCTGCTGGGGATCACCATCATGGAAAGAAGCAGCTTCGAGAAGAATCCCATCGACTTTCTGGAAGC
CAAGGGCTACAAAGAAGTGAAAAAGGACCTGATCATCAAGCTGCCTAAGTACTCCCTGTTCGAGCTGGAA
AACGGCCGGAAGAGAATGCTGGCCTCTGCCGGCGAACTGCAGAAGGGAAACGAACTGGCCCTGCCCTCCA
AATATGTGAACTTCCTGTACCTGGCCAGCCACTATGAGAAGCTGAAGGGCTCCCCCGAGGATAATGAGCA
GAAACAGCTGTTTGTGGAACAGCACAAGCACTACCTGGACGAGATCATCGAGCAGATCAGCGAGTTCTCC
AAGAGAGTGATCCTGGCCGACGCTAATCTGGACAAAGTGCTGTCCGCCTACAACAAGCACCGGGATAAGC
CCATCAGAGAGCAGGCCGAGAATATCATCCACCTGTTTACCCTGACCAATCTGGGAGCCCCTGCCGCCTT
CAAGTACTTTGACACCACCATCGACCGGAAGAGGTACACCAGCACCAAAGAGGTGCTGGACGCCACCCTG
ATCCACCAGAGCATCACCGGCCTGTACGAGACACGGATCGACCTGTCTCAGCTGGGAGGCGACAAAAGGC
CGGCGGCCACGAAAAAGGCCGGCCAGGCAAAAAAGAAAAAGGAATTCGGCAGTGGAGAGGGCAGAGGAAG
TCTGCTAACATGCGGTGACGTCGAGGAGAATCCTGGCCCAATGACCGAGTACAAGCCCACGGTGCGCCTC
GCCACCCGCGACGACGTCCCCAGGGCCGTACGCACCCTCGCCGCCGCGTTCGCCGACTACCCCGCCACGC
GCCACACCGTCGATCCGGACCGCCACATCGAGCGGGTCACCGAGCTGCAAGAACTCTTCCTCACGCGCGT
CGGGCTCGACATCGGCAAGGTGTGGGTCGCGGACGACGGCGCCGCGGTGGCGGTCTGGACCACGCCGGAG
AGCGTCGAAGCGGGGGCGGTGTTCGCCGAGATCGGCCCGCGCATGGCCGAGTTGAGCGGTTCCCGGCTGG
CCGCGCAGCAACAGATGGAAGGCCTCCTGGCGCCGCACCGGCCCAAGGAGCCCGCGTGGTTCCTGGCCAC
CGTCGGAGTCTCGCCCGACCACCAGGGCAAGGGTCTGGGCAGCGCCGTCGTGCTCCCCGGAGTGGAGGCG
GCCGAGCGCGCCGGGGTGCCCGCCTTCCTGGAGACCTCCGCGCCCCGCAACCTCCCCTTCTACGAGCGGC
TCGGCTTCACCGTCACCGCCGACGTCGAGGTGCCCGAAGGACCGCGCACCTGGTGCATGACCCGCAAGCC
CGGTGCCTGAGAATTCTAACTAGAGCTCGCTGATCAGCCTCGACTGTGCCTTCTAGTTGCCAGCCATCTG
TTGTTTGCCCCTCCCCCGTGCCTTCCTTGACCCTGGAAGGTGCCACTCCCACTGTCCTTTCCTAATAAAA
TGAGGAAATTGCATCGCATTGTCTGAGTAGGTGTCATTCTATTCTGGGGGGTGGGGTGGGGCAGGACAGC
AAGGGGGAGGATTGGGAAGAGAATAGCAGGCATGCTGGGGAGCGGCCGCAGGAACCCCTAGTGATGGAGT
TGGCCACTCCCTCTCTGCGCGCTCGCTCGCTCACTGAGGCCGGGCGACCAAAGGTCGCCCGACGCCCGGG
CTTTGCCCGGGCGGCCTCAGTGAGCGAGCGAGCGCGCAGCTGCCTGCAGGGGCGCCTGATGCGGTATTTT
CTCCTTACGCATCTGTGCGGTATTTCACACCGCATA
[142 nt withheld, positions 6197-6338]
C
[141 nt withheld, positions 6340-6480]
CCTTTGACGTTGGAGTCCACGTTCTTT
[37 nt withheld, positions 6508-6544]
ACCCTATCTCGGGCTATTCTTTTGATTTATAAGGGATTTTGCCGATTTCGGCCTATTGGTTAAAAAATGA
GCTGATTTAACAAAAATTTAACGCGAATTTTAACAAAATATTAACGTTTACAATTTTATGGTGCACTCTC
AGTACAATCTGCTCTGATGCCGCATAGTTAAGCCAGCCCCGACACCCGCCAACACCCGCTGACGCGCCCT
GACGGGCTTGTCTGCTCCCGGCATCCGCTTACAGACAAGCTGTGACCGTCTCCGGGAGCTGCATGTGTCA
GAGGTTTTCACCGTCATCACCGAAACGCGCGAGACGAAAGGGCCTCGTGATACGCCTATTTTTATAGGTT
AATGTCATGATAATAATGGTTTCTTAGACGTCAGGTGGCACTTTTCGGGGAAATGTGCGCGGAACCCCTA
TTTGTTTATTTTTCTAAATACATTCAAATATGTATCCGCTCATGAGACAATAACCCTGATAAATGCTTCA
ATAATATTGAAAAAGGAAGAGTATGAGTATTCAACATTTCCGTGTCGCCCTTATTCCCTTTTTTGCGGCA
TTTTGCCTTCCTGTTTTTGCTCACCCAGAAACGCTGGTGAAAGTAAAAGATGCTGAAGATCAGTTGGGTG
CACGAGTGGGTTACATCGAACTGGATCTCAACAGCGGTAAGATCCTTGAGAGTTTTCGCCCCGAAGAACG
TTTTCCAATGATGAGCACTTTTAAAGTTCTGCTATGTGGCGCGGTATTATCCCGTATTGACGCCGGGCAA
GAGCAACTCGGTCGCCGCATACACTATTCTCAGAATGACTTGGTTGAGTACTCACCAGTCACAGAAAAGC
ATCTTACGGATGGCATGACAGTAAGAGAATTATGCAGTGCTGCCATAACCATGAGTGATAACACTGCGGC
CAACTTACTTCTGACAACGATCGGAGGACCGAAGGAGCTAACCGCTTTTTTGCACAACATGGGGGATCAT
GTAACTCGCCTTGATCGTTGGGAACCGGAGCTGAATGAAGCCATACCAAACGACGAGCGTGACACCACGA
TGCCTGTAGCAATGGCAACAACGTTGCGCAAACTATTAACTGGCGAACTACTTACTCTAGCTTCCCGGCA
ACAATTAATAGACTGGATGGAGGCGGATAAAGTTGCAGGACCACTTCTGCGCTCGGCCCTTCCGGCTGGC
TGGTTTATTGCTGATAAATCTGGAGCCGGTGAGCGTGGAAGCCGCGGTATCATTGCAGCACTGGGGCCAG
ATGGTAAGCCCTCCCGTATCGTAGTTATCTACACGACGGGGAGTCAGGCAACTATGGATGAACGAAATAG
ACAGATCGCTGAGATAGGTGCCTCACTGATTAAGCATTGGTAACTGTCAGACCAAGTTTACTCATATATA
CTTTAGATTGATTTAAAACTTCATTTTTAATTTAAAAGGATCTAGGTGAAGATCCTTTTTGATAATCTCA
TGACCAAAATCCCTTAACGTGAGTTTTCGTTCCACTGAGCGTCAGACCCCGTAGAAAAGATCAAAGGATC
TTCTTGAGATCCTTTTTTTCTGCGCGTAATCTGCTGCTTGCAAACAAAAAAACCACCGCTACCAGCGGTG
GTTTGTTTGCCGGATCAAGAGCTACCAACTCTTTTTCCGAAGGTAACTGGCTTCAGCAGAGCGCAGATAC
CAAATACTGTCCTTCTAGTGTAGCCGTAGTTAGGCCACCACTTCAAGAACTCTGTAGCACCGCCTACATA
CCTCGCTCTGCTAATCCTGTTACCAGTGGCTGCTGCCAGTGGCGATAAGTCGTGTCTTACCGGGTTGGAC
TCAAGACGATAGTTACCGGATAAGGCGCAGCGGTCGGGCTGAACGGGGGGTTCGTGCACACAGCCCAGCT
TGGAGCGAACGACCTACACCGAACTGAGATACCTACAGCGTGAGCTATGAGAAAGCGCCACGCTTCCCGA
AGGGAGAAAGGCGGACAGGTATCCGGTAAGCGGCAGGGTCGGAACAGGAGAGCGCACGAGGGAGCTTCCA
GGGGGAAACGCCTGGTATCTTTATAGTCCTGTCGGGTTTCGCCACCTCTGACTTGAGCGTCGATTTTTGT
GATGCTCGTCAGGGGGGCGGAGCCTATGGAAAAACGCCAGCAACGCGGCCTTTTTACGGTTCCTGGCCTT
TTGCTGGCCTTTTGCTCACATGTGAGGGCCTATTTCCCATGATTCCTTCATATTTGCATATACGATACAA
GGCTGTTAGAGAGATAATTGGAATTAATTTGACTGTAAACACAAAGATATTAGTACAAAATACGTGACGT
AGAAAGTAATAATTTCTTGGGTAGTTTGCAGTTTTAAAATTATGTTTTAAAATGGACTATCATATGCTTA
CCGTAACTTGAAAGTATTTCGATTTCTTGGCTTTATATATCTTGTGGAAAGGACGAAACACCGACTCCAG
TCTTTCTAGAAGAGTTTTAGAGCTAGAAATAGCAAGTTAAAATAAGGCTAGTCCGTTATCAACTTGAAAA
AGTGGCACCGAGTCGGTGCTTTTTTGTTTTAGAGCTAGAAATAGCAAGTTAAAATAAGGCTAGTCCGTTT
TTAGCGCGTGCGCCAATTCTGCAGACAAATGGCTCTAGAGGTAC
