Features (pLannotate 1.2.2; 24 found; start..end, strand, type, name):
    131..358     +  intron         hybrid intron: hybrid between chicken β-actin (CBA) and minute virus of mice (MMV) introns (Gray et al., 2011)
    496..2097    +  CDS            Cas9(N): N-terminal portion of Streptococcus pyogenes Cas9 (Zetsche et al., 2015)
   2098..4596    +  CDS            Cas9(C): C-terminal portion of Streptococcus pyogenes Cas9 (Zetsche et al., 2015)
   4597..4644    +  CDS            nucleoplasmin NLS: bipartite nuclear localization signal from nucleoplasmin
   4714..5313    +  CDS            PuroR (fragment): puromycin N-acetyltransferase; pac from Streptomyces; confers resistance to puromycin
   5347..5458    +  polyA_signal   bGH poly(A) signal: bovine growth hormone polyadenylation signal
   5563..5703    +  repeat_region  AAV2 ITR: inverted terminal repeat of adeno-associated virus serotype 2 inverted
   5708..5759    -  misc_feature   bom (fragment): basis of mobility region from pBR322
   5778..6233    +  rep_origin     f1 ori (sequence partly withheld): f1 bacteriophage origin of replication; arrow indicates direction of (+) strand synthesis
   6234..6283    -  misc_feature   bom (fragment): basis of mobility region from pBR322
   6385..6420    -  CDS            rop (fragment): Rop protein, which maintains plasmids at low copy number; rop
   6515..6619    +  promoter       AmpR promoter: bla
   6620..7480    +  CDS            AmpR: β-lactamase; bla; confers resistance to ampicillin, carbenicillin, and related antibiotics
   7651..8239    +  rep_origin     ori: high-copy-number ColE1/pMB1/pBR322/pUC origin of replication
   8301..8541    +  promoter       U6 promoter: RNA polymerase III promoter for human U6 snRNA
   8551..8570    +  misc_feature   HA-L (fragment): left homology arm from intron 1 of the mouse Rosa26 gene (Soriano, 1999)
   8571..8646    +  misc_RNA       gRNA scaffold: guide RNA scaffold for the Streptococcus pyogenes CRISPR/Cas9 system
   8653..8696    +  misc_RNA       gRNA scaffold (fragment): guide RNA scaffold for the Streptococcus pyogenes CRISPR/Cas9 system
   8743..9028    +  enhancer       CMV enhancer: human cytomegalovirus immediate early enhancer; contains an 18-bp deletion relative to the standard CMV enhancer
   9030..9151    +  promoter       chicken β-actin promoter (fragment): contains a 21-bp deletion relative to the standard chicken β-actin promoter
   9175..9196    +  promoter       chicken β-actin promoter (fragment): No description available
   9194..9215    +  promoter       chicken β-actin promoter (fragment): No description available
   9226..9247    +  promoter       chicken β-actin promoter (fragment): No description available
   9295..130     +  promoter       chicken β-actin promoter (fragment) (across the origin): contains a 21-bp deletion relative to the standard chicken β-actin promoter
>Addgene plasmid #149346 | pCbh-SpyCas9-2A-puro-pA_U6-sgRosa26 | addgene full sequence | sequence record 304464 | Addgene NGS Result
CGVGGGGSGGGGCGGGGCGAGGCGGAGAGGTGCGGCGGCAGCCAATCAGAGCGGCGCGCTCCGAAAGTTT
CCTTTTATGGCGAGGCGGCGGCGGCGGCGGCCCTATAAAAAGCGAAGCGCGCGGCGGGCGGGAGTCGCTG
CGCGCTGCCTTCGCCCCGTGCCCCGCTCCGCCGCCGCCTCGCGCCGCCCGCCCCGGCTCTGACTGACCGC
GTTACTCCCACAGGTGAGCGGGCGGGACGGCCCTTCTCCTCCGGGCTGTAATTAGCTGAGCAAGAGGTAA
GGGTTTAAGGGATGGTTGGTTGGTGGGGTATTAATGTTTAATTACCTGGAGCACCTGCCTGAAATCACTT
TTTTTCAGGTTGGACCGGTGCCACCATGGACTATAAGGACCACGACGGAGACTACAAGGATCATGATATT
GATTACAAAGACGATGACGATAAGATGGCCCCAAAGAAGAAGCGGAAGGTCGGTATCCACGGAGTCCCAG
CAGCCGACAAGAAGTACAGCATCGGCCTGGACATCGGCACCAACTCTGTGGGCTGGGCCGTGATCACCGA
CGAGTACAAGGTGCCCAGCAAGAAATTCAAGGTGCTGGGCAACACCGACCGGCACAGCATCAAGAAGAAC
CTGATCGGAGCCCTGCTGTTCGACAGCGGCGAAACAGCCGAGGCCACCCGGCTGAAGAGAACCGCCAGAA
GAAGATACACCAGACGGAAGAACCGGATCTGCTATCTGCAAGAGATCTTCAGCAACGAGATGGCCAAGGT
GGACGACAGCTTCTTCCACAGACTGGAAGAGTCCTTCCTGGTGGAAGAGGATAAGAAGCACGAGCGGCAC
CCCATCTTCGGCAACATCGTGGACGAGGTGGCCTACCACGAGAAGTACCCCACCATCTACCACCTGAGAA
AGAAACTGGTGGACAGCACCGACAAGGCCGACCTGCGGCTGATCTATCTGGCCCTGGCCCACATGATCAA
GTTCCGGGGCCACTTCCTGATCGAGGGCGACCTGAACCCCGACAACAGCGACGTGGACAAGCTGTTCATC
CAGCTGGTGCAGACCTACAACCAGCTGTTCGAGGAAAACCCCATCAACGCCAGCGGCGTGGACGCCAAGG
CCATCCTGTCTGCCAGACTGAGCAAGAGCAGACGGCTGGAAAATCTGATCGCCCAGCTGCCCGGCGAGAA
GAAGAATGGCCTGTTCGGAAACCTGATTGCCCTGAGCCTGGGCCTGACCCCCAACTTCAAGAGCAACTTC
GACCTGGCCGAGGATGCCAAACTGCAGCTGAGCAAGGACACCTACGACGACGACCTGGACAACCTGCTGG
CCCAGATCGGCGACCAGTACGCCGACCTGTTTCTGGCCGCCAAGAACCTGTCCGACGCCATCCTGCTGAG
CGACATCCTGAGAGTGAACACCGAGATCACCAAGGCCCCCCTGAGCGCCTCTATGATCAAGAGATACGAC
GAGCACCACCAGGACCTGACCCTGCTGAAAGCTCTCGTGCGGCAGCAGCTGCCTGAGAAGTACAAAGAGA
TTTTCTTCGACCAGAGCAAGAACGGCTACGCCGGCTACATTGACGGCGGAGCCAGCCAGGAAGAGTTCTA
CAAGTTCATCAAGCCCATCCTGGAAAAGATGGACGGCACCGAGGAACTGCTCGTGAAGCTGAACAGAGAG
GACCTGCTGCGGAAGCAGCGGACCTTCGACAACGGCAGCATCCCCCACCAGATCCACCTGGGAGAGCTGC
ACGCCATTCTGCGGCGGCAGGAAGATTTTTACCCATTCCTGAAGGACAACCGGGAAAAGATCGAGAAGAT
CCTGACCTTCCGCATCCCCTACTACGTGGGCCCTCTGGCCAGGGGAAACAGCAGATTCGCCTGGATGACC
AGAAAGAGCGAGGAAACCATCACCCCCTGGAACTTCGAGGAAGTGGTGGACAAGGGCGCTTCCGCCCAGA
GCTTCATCGAGCGGATGACCAACTTCGATAAGAACCTGCCCAACGAGAAGGTGCTGCCCAAGCACAGCCT
GCTGTACGAGTACTTCACCGTGTATAACGAGCTGACCAAAGTGAAATACGTGACCGAGGGAATGAGAAAG
CCCGCCTTCCTGAGCGGCGAGCAGAAAAAGGCCATCGTGGACCTGCTGTTCAAGACCAACCGGAAAGTGA
CCGTGAAGCAGCTGAAAGAGGACTACTTCAAGAAAATCGAGTGCTTCGACTCCGTGGAAATCTCCGGCGT
GGAAGATCGGTTCAACGCCTCCCTGGGCACATACCACGATCTGCTGAAAATTATCAAGGACAAGGACTTC
CTGGACAATGAGGAAAACGAGGACATTCTGGAAGATATCGTGCTGACCCTGACACTGTTTGAGGACAGAG
AGATGATCGAGGAACGGCTGAAAACCTATGCCCACCTGTTCGACGACAAAGTGATGAAGCAGCTGAAGCG
GCGGAGATACACCGGCTGGGGCAGGCTGAGCCGGAAGCTGATCAACGGCATCCGGGACAAGCAGTCCGGC
AAGACAATCCTGGATTTCCTGAAGTCCGACGGCTTCGCCAACAGAAACTTCATGCAGCTGATCCACGACG
ACAGCCTGACCTTTAAAGAGGACATCCAGAAAGCCCAGGTGTCCGGCCAGGGCGATAGCCTGCACGAGCA
CATTGCCAATCTGGCCGGCAGCCCCGCCATTAAGAAGGGCATCCTGCAGACAGTGAAGGTGGTGGACGAG
CTCGTGAAAGTGATGGGCCGGCACAAGCCCGAGAACATCGTGATCGAAATGGCCAGAGAGAACCAGACCA
CCCAGAAGGGACAGAAGAACAGCCGCGAGAGAATGAAGCGGATCGAAGAGGGCATCAAAGAGCTGGGCAG
CCAGATCCTGAAAGAACACCCCGTGGAAAACACCCAGCTGCAGAACGAGAAGCTGTACCTGTACTACCTG
CAGAATGGGCGGGATATGTACGTGGACCAGGAACTGGACATCAACCGGCTGTCCGACTACGATGTGGACC
ATATCGTGCCTCAGAGCTTTCTGAAGGACGACTCCATCGACAACAAGGTGCTGACCAGAAGCGACAAGAA
CCGGGGCAAGAGCGACAACGTGCCCTCCGAAGAGGTCGTGAAGAAGATGAAGAACTACTGGCGGCAGCTG
CTGAACGCCAAGCTGATTACCCAGAGAAAGTTCGACAATCTGACCAAGGCCGAGAGAGGCGGCCTGAGCG
AACTGGATAAGGCCGGCTTCATCAAGAGACAGCTGGTGGAAACCCGGCAGATCACAAAGCACGTGGCACA
GATCCTGGACTCCCGGATGAACACTAAGTACGACGAGAATGACAAGCTGATCCGGGAAGTGAAAGTGATC
ACCCTGAAGTCCAAGCTGGTGTCCGATTTCCGGAAGGATTTCCAGTTTTACAAAGTGCGCGAGATCAACA
ACTACCACCACGCCCACGACGCCTACCTGAACGCCGTCGTGGGAACCGCCCTGATCAAAAAGTACCCTAA
GCTGGAAAGCGAGTTCGTGTACGGCGACTACAAGGTGTACGACGTGCGGAAGATGATCGCCAAGAGCGAG
CAGGAAATCGGCAAGGCTACCGCCAAGTACTTCTTCTACAGCAACATCATGAACTTTTTCAAGACCGAGA
TTACCCTGGCCAACGGCGAGATCCGGAAGCGGCCTCTGATCGAGACAAACGGCGAAACCGGGGAGATCGT
GTGGGATAAGGGCCGGGATTTTGCCACCGTGCGGAAAGTGCTGAGCATGCCCCAAGTGAATATCGTGAAA
AAGACCGAGGTGCAGACAGGCGGCTTCAGCAAAGAGTCTATCCTGCCCAAGAGGAACAGCGATAAGCTGA
TCGCCAGAAAGAAGGACTGGGACCCTAAGAAGTACGGCGGCTTCGACAGCCCCACCGTGGCCTATTCTGT
GCTGGTGGTGGCCAAAGTGGAAAAGGGCAAGTCCAAGAAACTGAAGAGTGTGAAAGAGCTGCTGGGGATC
ACCATCATGGAAAGAAGCAGCTTCGAGAAGAATCCCATCGACTTTCTGGAAGCCAAGGGCTACAAAGAAG
TGAAAAAGGACCTGATCATCAAGCTGCCTAAGTACTCCCTGTTCGAGCTGGAAAACGGCCGGAAGAGAAT
GCTGGCCTCTGCCGGCGAACTGCAGAAGGGAAACGAACTGGCCCTGCCCTCCAAATATGTGAACTTCCTG
TACCTGGCCAGCCACTATGAGAAGCTGAAGGGCTCCCCCGAGGATAATGAGCAGAAACAGCTGTTTGTGG
AACAGCACAAGCACTACCTGGACGAGATCATCGAGCAGATCAGCGAGTTCTCCAAGAGAGTGATCCTGGC
CGACGCTAATCTGGACAAAGTGCTGTCCGCCTACAACAAGCACCGGGATAAGCCCATCAGAGAGCAGGCC
GAGAATATCATCCACCTGTTTACCCTGACCAATCTGGGAGCCCCTGCCGCCTTCAAGTACTTTGACACCA
CCATCGACCGGAAGAGGTACACCAGCACCAAAGAGGTGCTGGACGCCACCCTGATCCACCAGAGCATCAC
CGGCCTGTACGAGACACGGATCGACCTGTCTCAGCTGGGAGGCGACAAAAGGCCGGCGGCCACGAAAAAG
GCCGGCCAGGCAAAAAAGAAAAAGGAATTCGGCAGTGGAGAGGGCAGAGGAAGTCTGCTAACATGCGGTG
ACGTCGAGGAGAATCCTGGCCCAATGACCGAGTACAAGCCCACGGTGCGCCTCGCCACCCGCGACGACGT
CCCCAGGGCCGTACGCACCCTCGCCGCCGCGTTCGCCGACTACCCCGCCACGCGCCACACCGTCGATCCG
GACCGCCACATCGAGCGGGTCACCGAGCTGCAAGAACTCTTCCTCACGCGCGTCGGGCTCGACATCGGCA
AGGTGTGGGTCGCGGACGACGGCGCCGCGGTGGCGGTCTGGACCACGCCGGAGAGCGTCGAAGCGGGGGC
GGTGTTCGCCGAGATCGGCCCGCGCATGGCCGAGTTGAGCGGTTCCCGGCTGGCCGCGCAGCAACAGATG
GAAGGCCTCCTGGCGCCGCACCGGCCCAAGGAGCCCGCGTGGTTCCTGGCCACCGTCGGAGTCTCGCCCG
ACCACCAGGGCAAGGGTCTGGGCAGCGCCGTCGTGCTCCCCGGAGTGGAGGCGGCCGAGCGCGCCGGGGT
GCCCGCCTTCCTGGAGACCTCCGCGCCCCGCAACCTCCCCTTCTACGAGCGGCTCGGCTTCACCGTCACC
GCCGACGTCGAGGTGCCCGAAGGACCGCGCACCTGGTGCATGACCCGCAAGCCCGGTGCCTGAGAATTCT
AACTAGAGCTCGCTGATCAGCCTCGACTGTGCCTTCTAGTTGCCAGCCATCTGTTGTTTGCCCCTCCCCC
GTGCCTTCCTTGACCCTGGAAGGTGCCACTCCCACTGTCCTTTCCTAATAAAATGAGGAAATTGCATCGC
ATTGTCTGAGTAGGTGTCATTCTATTCTGGGGGGTGGGGTGGGGCAGGACAGCAAGGGGGAGGATTGGGA
AGAGAATAGCAGGCATGCTGGGGAGCGGCCGCAGGAACCCCTAGTGATGGAGTTGGCCACTCCCTCTCTG
CGCGCTCGCTCGCTCACTGAGGCCGGGCGACCAAAGGTCGCCCGACGCCCGGGCTTTGCCCGGGCGGCCT
CAGTGAGCGAGCGAGCGCGCAGCTGCCTGCAGGGGCGCCTGATGCGGTATTTTCTCCTTACGCATCTGTG
CGGTATTTCACACCGCATA
[95 nt withheld, positions 5760-5854]
T
[46 nt withheld, positions 5856-5901]
C
[141 nt withheld, positions 5903-6043]
CCTTTGACGTTGGAGTCCACGTTCTTT
[37 nt withheld, positions 6071-6107]
ACTCTATCTCGGGCTATTCTTTTGATTTATAAGGGATTTTGCCGATTTCGGTCTATTGGTTAAAAAATGA
GCTGATTTAACAAAAATTTAACGCGAATTTTAACAAAATATTAACGTTTACAATTTTATGGTGCACTCTC
AGTACAATCTGCTCTGATGCCGCATAGTTAAGCCAGCCCCGACACCCGCCAACACCCGCTGACGCGCCCT
GACGGGCTTGTCTGCTCCCGGCATCCGCTTACAGACAAGCTGTGACCGTCTCCGGGAGCTGCATGTGTCA
GAGGTTTTCACCGTCATCACCGAAACGCGCGAGACGAAAGGGCCTCGTGATACGCCTATTTTTATAGGTT
AATGTCATGATAATAATGGTTTCTTAGACGTCAGGTGGCACTTTTCGGGGAAATGTGCGCGGAACCCCTA
TTTGTTTATTTTTCTAAATACATTCAAATATGTATCCGCTCATGAGACAATAACCCTGATAAATGCTTCA
ATAATATTGAAAAAGGAAGAGTATGAGTATTCAACATTTCCGTGTCGCCCTTATTCCCTTTTTTGCGGCA
TTTTGCCTTCCTGTTTTTGCTCACCCAGAAACGCTGGTGAAAGTAAAAGATGCTGAAGATCAGTTGGGTG
CACGAGTGGGTTACATCGAACTGGATCTCAACAGCGGTAAGATCCTTGAGAGTTTTCGCCCCGAAGAACG
TTTTCCAATGATGAGCACTTTTAAAGTTCTGCTATGTGGCGCGGTATTATCCCGTATTGACGCCGGGCAA
GAGCAACTCGGTCGCCGCATACACTATTCTCAGAATGACTTGGTTGAGTACTCACCAGTCACAGAAAAGC
ATCTTACGGATGGCATGACAGTAAGAGAATTATGCAGTGCTGCCATAACCATGAGTGATAACACTGCGGC
CAACTTACTTCTGACAACGATCGGAGGACCGAAGGAGCTAACCGCTTTTTTGCACAACATGGGGGATCAT
GTAACTCGCCTTGATCGTTGGGAACCGGAGCTGAATGAAGCCATACCAAACGACGAGCGTGACACCACGA
TGCCTGTAGCAATGGCAACAACGTTGCGCAAACTATTAACTGGCGAACTACTTACTCTAGCTTCCCGGCA
ACAATTAATAGACTGGATGGAGGCGGATAAAGTTGCAGGACCACTTCTGCGCTCGGCCCTTCCGGCTGGC
TGGTTTATTGCTGATAAATCTGGAGCCGGTGAGCGTGGAAGCCGCGGTATCATTGCAGCACTGGGGCCAG
ATGGTAAGCCCTCCCGTATCGTAGTTATCTACACGACGGGGAGTCAGGCAACTATGGATGAACGAAATAG
ACAGATCGCTGAGATAGGTGCCTCACTGATTAAGCATTGGTAACTGTCAGACCAAGTTTACTCATATATA
CTTTAGATTGATTTAAAACTTCATTTTTAATTTAAAAGGATCTAGGTGAAGATCCTTTTTGATAATCTCA
TGACCAAAATCCCTTAACGTGAGTTTTCGTTCCACTGAGCGTCAGACCCCGTAGAAAAGATCAAAGGATC
TTCTTGAGATCCTTTTTTTCTGCGCGTAATCTGCTGCTTGCAAACAAAAAAACCACCGCTACCAGCGGTG
GTTTGTTTGCCGGATCAAGAGCTACCAACTCTTTTTCCGAAGGTAACTGGCTTCAGCAGAGCGCAGATAC
CAAATACTGTTCTTCTAGTGTAGCCGTAGTTAGGCCACCACTTCAAGAACTCTGTAGCACCGCCTACATA
CCTCGCTCTGCTAATCCTGTTACCAGTGGCTGCTGCCAGTGGCGATAAGTCGTGTCTTACCGGGTTGGAC
TCAAGACGATAGTTACCGGATAAGGCGCAGCGGTCGGGCTGAACGGGGGGTTCGTGCACACAGCCCAGCT
TGGAGCGAACGACCTACACCGAACTGAGATACCTACAGCGTGAGCTATGAGAAAGCGCCACGCTTCCCGA
AGGGAGAAAGGCGGACAGGTATCCGGTAAGCGGCAGGGTCGGAACAGGAGAGCGCACGAGGGAGCTTCCA
GGGGGAAACGCCTGGTATCTTTATAGTCCTGTCGGGTTTCGCCACCTCTGACTTGAGCGTCGATTTTTGT
GATGCTCGTCAGGGGGGCGGAGCCTATGGAAAAACGCCAGCAACGCGGCCTTTTTACGGTTCCTGGCCTT
TTGCTGGCCTTTTGCTCACATGTGAGGGCCTATTTCCCATGATTCCTTCATATTTGCATATACGATACAA
GGCTGTTAGAGAGATAATTGGAATTAATTTGACTGTAAACACAAAGATATTAGTACAAAATACGTGACGT
AGAAAGTAATAATTTCTTGGGTAGTTTGCAGTTTTAAAATTATGTTTTAAAATGGACTATCATATGCTTA
CCGTAACTTGAAAGTATTTCGATTTCTTGGCTTTATATATCTTGTGGAAAGGACGAAACACCGACTCCAG
TCTTTCTAGAAGAGTTTTAGAGCTAGAAATAGCAAGTTAAAATAAGGCTAGTCCGTTATCAACTTGAAAA
AGTGGCACCGAGTCGGTGCTTTTTTGTTTTAGAGCTAGAAATAGCAAGTTAAAATAAGGCTAGTCCGTTT
TTAGCGCGTGCGCCAATTCTGCAGACAAATGGCTCTAGAGGTACCCGTTACATAACTTACGGTAAATGGC
CCGCCTGGCTGACCGCCCAACGACCCCCGCCCATTGACGTCAATAGTAACGCCAATAGGGACTTTCCATT
GACGTCAATGGGTGGAGTATTTACGGTAAACTGCCCACTTGGCAGTACATCAAGTGTATCATATGCCAAG
TACGCCCCCTATTGACGTCAATGACGGTAAATGGCCCGCCTGGCATTGTGCCCAGTACATGACCTTATGG
GACTTTCCTACTTGGCAGTACATCTACGTATTAGTCATCGCTATTACCATGGTCGAGGTGAGCCCCACGT
TCTGCTTCACTCTCCCCATCTCCCCCCCCTCCCCACCCCCAATTTTGTATTTATTTATTTTTTAATTATT
TTGTGCAGCGATGGGGGCGGGGGGGGGGGGGGGGGGCGNSCCCAGGGGGGGSGGGGGGGGGGGGGGGGGG
GGGGGGGGGGGGGGGGGGGGGGGGGGGGGGGGGSGRGNGGGGGGGGGGGGGGGGGGGGGGGGGGGGGGGG
GGGGGGGGGGGGGGGGGGGGGGGGGGGGGGGGGGGGGGGGGGGGGGGGGGGGGGGGGGGGGGGG
